>Addgene plasmid #70986 | pFOSGE_COF3D07 | depositor partial sequence | sequence record 126928 | insert
ATGAGCGCAGAGAAGTCCGATAAGGCCAAGATCAGTGCCCAAATCAAGCACGTGCCGAAGGACGCGCAGG
TGATCATGTCCATCCTGAAGGAGCTGAATGTCCAGGAGTACGAGCCGCGCGTGGTCAACCAACTGCTGGA
GTTCACCTTCCGCTATGTCACCTGCATTCTGGACGACGCCAAGGTATACGCCAACCATGCGCGCAAGAAG
ACCATCGACTTGGACGACGTGCGTCTGGCCACCGAGGTTACGCTGGACAAGAGCTTCACCGGGCCGTTGG
AGCGCCACGTTCTAGCCAAGGTGGCCGACGTGCGCAACAGCATGCCCCTGCCACCCATTAAGCCGCACTG
CGGTCTCCGACTGCCGCCCGACCGCTACTGTCTCACCGGCGTCAACTACAAACTGCGGGCCACTAATCAG
CCCAAGAAAATGACCAAGTCGGCGGTGGAGGGCCGTCCACTGAAGACCGTCGTTAAGCCCGTCTCCAGCG
CCAATGGTCCGAAGAGGCCACACTCCGTGGTGGCCAAGCAGCAGGTGGTGACCATTCCCAAGCCCGTCAT
CAAGTTTACCACCACTACGACAACGAAAACGGTGGGCAGCTCCGGCGGATCTGGGGGCGGCGGTGGTCAG
GAGGTTAAGAGCGAGAGCACCGGCGCCGGCGGAGATCTCAAGATGGAGGTGGACAGCGATGCGGCGGCCG
TGGGCAGCATCGCTGGCGCATCCGGTTCGGGAGCAGGAAGTGCCAGCGGAGGAGGAGGAGGAGGAGGATC
ATCTGGCGTTGGAGTGGCCGTCAAGCGGGAACGTGAGGAGGAGGAGTTTGAGTTTGTGACCAAC
