>Addgene plasmid #70986 | pFOSGE_COF3D07 | addgene partial sequence | sequence record 131702 | M13-Rev 5'-CAGGAAACAGCTATGACC-3'
ATTTTATTTTGACTGATAGTGACCTGTTCGTTGCAACAAATTGATAAGCAATGCTTTCTTATAATGCCAA
CTTTGTACAAGAAAGCTGGGTCGTTGGTCACAAACTCAAACTCCTCCTCCTCACGTTCCCGCTTGACGGC
CACTCCAACGCCAGATGATCCTCCTCCTCCTCCTCCTCCGCTGGCACTTCCTGCTCCCGAACCGGATGCG
CCAGCGATGCTGCCCACGGCCGCCGCATCGCTGTCCACCTCCATCTTGAGATCTCCGCCGGCGCCGGTGC
TCTCGCTCTTAACCTCCTGACCACCGCCGCCCCCAGATCCGCCGGAGCTGCCCACCGTTTTCGTTGTCGT
AGTGGTGGTAAACTTGATGACGGGCTTGGGAATGGTCACCACCTGCTGCTTGGCCACCACGGAGTGTGGC
CTCTTCGGACCATTGGCGCTGGAGACGGGCTTAACGACGGTCTTCAGTGGACGGCCCTCCACCGCCGACT
TGGTCATTTTCTTGGGCTGATTAGTGGCCCGCAGTTTGTAGTTGACGCCGGTGAGACAGTAGCGGTCGGG
CGGCAGTCGGAGACCGCA
