[The description below was written by a language model from this plasmid's Addgene catalogue record.]
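Description:
pFOSGE_COF3D07 is a Gateway entry clone built on the commercial pDONR221 donor backbone and carrying the Drosophila melanogaster gene e(y)1 (enhancer of yellow 1, CG6474), recorded as an 834 bp insert corresponding to a specific annotated FlyBase transcript. It is a bacterial cloning plasmid rather than an expression vector. It is maintained at high copy in standard E. coli cloning strains and selected with kanamycin. No feature table accompanies the record, so the details of the origin of replication, the exact insert boundaries, and whether the open reading frame retains or lacks a stop codon are not stated.

The insert was introduced by Gateway cloning. In a pDONR221-derived entry clone, this normally means that a BP recombination replaced the donor vector's counter-selectable cassette with the gene of interest, leaving the insert flanked by attL recombination sites. As is usual for entry vectors, no promoter, tag or reporter is recorded as driving or modifying the insert. Expression context is supplied later, when the coding sequence is moved by LR recombination into a destination vector of choice. M13 forward and reverse primer sites in the backbone flank the insert and are listed for sequence verification.

The associated publication concerns the context-dependent regulatory functions of transcriptional regulators, and the clone name suggests it belongs to a larger arrayed set of such entry clones. That fits use as a source from which the e(y)1 coding sequence can be shuttled into destination vectors for functional assays, although the record gives its purpose only as a Gateway entry clone.
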