Addgene plasmid #70986: pFOSGE_COF3D07
Purpose: Gateway entry clone
Depositing lab: Alexander Stark. Depositing organization: Research Institute of Molecular Pathology (IMP). Publication: Transcriptional regulators form diverse groups with context-dependent regulatory functions. Stampfel G, Kazmar T, Frank O, Wienerroither S, Reiter F, Stark A. Nature. 2015 Nov 9. doi: 10.1038/nature15545. PubMed 26550828.
Backbone
  Vector backbone: pDONR221
  Backbone manufacturer: Invitrogen
  Backbone size w/o insert (bp): 4762
  Vector type: Gateway entry vector
Growth in bacteria
  Bacterial resistance: Kanamycin, 50 μg/mL
  Growth temperature: 37°C
  Growth strain: DH5alpha
  Copy number: High Copy
Gene/Insert
  Gene/Insert name: e(y)1 (alt names: FBgn0000617; CG6474, FBtr0074463)
  Species: D. melanogaster (fly)
  Insert size (bp): 834
  Cloning method: Gateway Cloning
  Sequencing primers: 5′ M13-F20; 3′ M13R
Terms and licenses: Academic/Nonprofit Terms; Industry Terms: Not Available to Industry
How to cite: pFOSGE_COF3D07 was a gift from Alexander Stark (Addgene plasmid # 70986 ; http://n2t.net/addgene:70986 ; RRID:Addgene_70986)
